>Addgene plasmid #98367 | RBM14_pLX307 | addgene full sequence | sequence record 190431 | Addgene NGS Result
GGCTCGAGGCCTGCAGGTGCAAAGATGGATAAAGTTTTAAACAGAGAGGAATCTTTGCAGCTAATGGACC
TTCTAGGTCTTGAAAGGAGTGGGAATTGGCTCCGGTGCCCGTCAGTGGGCAGAGCGCACATCGCCCACAG
TCCCCGAGAAGTTGGGGGGAGGGGTCGGCAATTGAACCGGTGCCTAGAGAAGGTGGCGCGGGGTAAACTG
GGAAAGTGATGTCGTGTACTGGCTCCGCCTTTTTCCCGAGGGTGGGGGAGAACCGTATATAAGTGCAGTA
GTCGCCGTGAACGTTCTTTTTCGCAACGGGTTTGCCGCCAGAACACAGGTAAGTGCCGTGTGTGGTTCCC
GCGGGCCTGGCCTCTTTACGGGTTATGGCCCTTGCGTGCCTTGAATTACTTCCACCTGGCTGCAGTACGT
GATTCTTGATCCCGAGCTTCGGGTTGGAAGTGGGTGGGAGAGTTCGAGGCCTTGCGCTTAAGGAGCCCCT
TCGCCTCGTGCTTGAGTTGAGGCCTGGCCTGGGCGCTGGGGCCGCCGCGTGCGAATCTGGTGGCACCTTC
GCGCCTGTCTCGCTGCTTTCGATAAGTCTCTAGCCATTTAAAATTTTTGATGACCTGCTGCGACGCTTTT
TTTCTGGCAAGATAGTCTTGTAAATGCGGGCCAAGATCTGCACACTGGTATTTCGGTTTTTGGGGCCGCG
GGCGGCGACGGGGCCCGTGCGTCCCAGCGCACATGTTCGGCGAGGCGGGGCCTGCGAGCGCGGCCACCGA
GAATCGGACGGGGGTAGTCTCAAGCTGGCCGGCCTGCTCTGGTGCCTGGCCTCGCGCCGCCGTGTATCGC
CCCGCCCTGGGCGGCAAGGCTGGCCCGGTCGGCACCAGTTGCGTGAGCGGAAAGATGGCCGCTTCCCGGC
CCTGCTGCAGGGAGCTCAAAATGGAGGACGCGGCGCTCGGGAGAGCGGGCGGGTGAGTCACCCACACAAA
GGAAAAGGGCCTTTCCGTCCTCAGCCGTCGCTTCATGTGACTCCACGGAGTACCGGGCGCCGTCCAGGCA
CCTCGATTAGTTCTCGAGCTTTTGGAGTACGTCGTCTTTAGGTTGGGGGGAGGGGTTTTATGCGATGGAG
TTTCCCCACACTGAGTGGGTGGAGACTGAAGTTAGGCCAGCTTGGCACTTGATGTAATTCTCCTTGGAAT
TTGCCCTTTTTGAGTTTGGATCTTGGTTCATTCTCAAGCCTCAGACAGTGGTTCAAAGTTTTTTTCTTCC
ATTTCAGGTGTCGTGAGGCTAGCATCGATTGATCAACAAGTTTGTACAAAAAAGTTGGCATGAAGATATT
CGTGGGCAACGTCGACGGGGCGGATACGACTCCGGAGGAGCTGGCAGCCCTCTTTGCGCCCTACGGCACG
GTCATGAGCTGCGCCGTCATGAAACAGTTCGCCTTCGTGCACATGCGCGAGAACGCGGGCGCGCTGCGCG
CCATCGAAGCCCTGCACGGCCACGAGCTGCGGCCGGGGCGCGCGCTCGTGGTGGAGATGTCGCGCCCAAG
GCCTCTTAATACTTGGAAGATTTTCGTGGGCAATGTGTCGGCTGCATGCACGAGCCAGGAACTGCGCAGC
CTCTTCGAGCGCCGCGGACGCGTCATCGAGTGTGACGTGGTGAAAGACTACGCGTTTGTTCACATGGAGA
AGGAAGCAGATGCCAAAGCCGCAATCGCGCAGCTCAACGGCAAAGAAGTGAAGGGCAAGCGCATCAACGT
GGAACTCTCCACCAAGGGTCAGAAGAAGGGGCCTGGCCTGGCTGTCCAGTCTGGGGACAAGACCAAGAAA
CCAGGGGCTGGGGATACGGCCTTCCCTGGAACTGGTGGCTTCTCTGCCACCTTCGACTACCAGCAGGCTT
TTGGCAACAGCACTGGTGGCTTTGATGGGCAAGCCCGTCAGCCCACACCACCCTTCTTTGGTCGCGACCG
CAGCCCTCTGCGCCGTTCACCTCCCCGAGCCTCTTATGTGGCTCCTCTGACGGCCCAGCCAGCTACCTAC
CGGGCCCAGCCGTCCGTGTCACTGGGAGCTGCCTACAGGGCCCAGCCTTCTGCCTCTTTGGGTGTTGGCT
ATCGGACTCAGCCCATGACAGCCCAGGCAGCCTCTTACCGCGCTCAGCCCTCTGTCTCCCTTGGGGCACC
ATACAGGGGCCAGCTGGCTAGTCCTAGCTCCCAGTCTGCTGCAGCTTCTTCACTCGGCCCATATGGTGGA
GCCCAGCCCTCAGCCTCGGCCCTTTCCTCCTATGGGGGTCAGGCAGCTGCAGCTTCTTCGCTCAACTCCT
ATGGGGCTCAGGGTTCCTCCCTTGCCTCCTATGGTAACCAGCCATCCTCTTACGGCGCCCAGGCTGCCTC
TTCCTATGGGGTTCGTGCAGCTGCTTCTTCCTACAACACCCAGGGAGCAGCTTCCTCCTTAGGCTCCTAC
GGGGCTCAGGCAGCCTCCTATGGGGCCCAGTCTGCAGCCTCCTCACTAGCTTATGGAGCCCAGGCAGCTT
CATATAATGCCCAGCCCTCGGCCTCTTACAATGCCCAGTCTGCCCCATATGCTGCACAGCAGGCTGCTTC
CTACTCTTCCCAACCTGCTGCCTATGTGGCACAGCCAGCCACAGCTGCTGCCTATGCCAGCCAGCCAGCA
GCCTACGCCGCACAAGCCACTACCCCAATGGCTGGCTCCTATGGGGCCCAGCCGGTTGTGCAGACCCAGC
TGAATAGTTACGGGGCCCAAGCATCAATGGGCCTTTCAGGCTCCTATGGGGCTCAGTCGGCTGCTGCGGC
CACTGGCTCCTATGGTGCCGCAGCAGCCTACGGGGCCCAACCTTCTGCCACCCTGGCAGCTCCTTACCGC
ACTCAGTCATCAGCCTCATTGGCTGCTTCCTATGCTGCCCAGCAGCATCCCCAGGCTGCTGCCTCCTACC
GCGGCCAGCCAGGCAATGCCTACGATGGGGCAGGTCAGCCGTCTGCAGCCTACCTGTCCATGTCCCAGGG
GGCCGTTGCCAACGCCAACAGCACCCCGCCGCCCTATGAGCGTACCCGCCTCTCCCCACCCCGGGCCAGC
TACGACGATCCCTACAAAAAGGCTGTCGCCATGTCGAAAAGGTATGGTTCCGACCGGCGTTTAGCCGAGC
TCTCTGATTACCGCCGTTTATCAGAGTCGCAGCTTTCGTTCCGCCGCTCGCCGACAAAGTCCTCGCTGGA
TTACCGTCGCCTGCCCGATGCCCATTCCGATTACGCACGCTATTCGGGCTCCTATAATGATTACCTGCGG
GCGGCTCAGATGCACTCTGGCTACCAGCGCCGCATGTACCCAACTTTCTTGTACAAAGTGGTTGATATCG
GTAAGCCTATCCCTAACCCTCTCCTCGGTCTCGATTCTACGTAGTAATGAACTAGTCCGTAACTTGAAAG
TATTTCGATTTCTTGGCTTTATATATCTTGTGGAAAGGACGATTACCTGGGGAATACAAAACAACCACGC
GTTAAGTCGACAATCAACCTCTGGATTACAAAATTTGTGAAAGATTGACTGGTATTCTTAACTATGTTGC
TCCTTTTACGCTATGTGGATACGCTGCTTTAATGCCTTTGTATCATGCTATTGCTTCCCGTATGGCTTTC
ATTTTCTCCTCCTTGTATAAATCCTGGTTGCTGTCTCTTTATGAGGAGTTGTGGCCCGTTGTCAGGCAAC
GTGGCGTGGTGTGCACTGTGTTTGCTGACGCAACCCCCACTGGTTGGGGCATTGCCACCACCTGTCAGCT
CCTTTCCGGGACTTTCGCTTTCCCCCTCCCTATTGCCACGGCGGAACTCATCGCCGCCTGCCTTGCCCGC
TGCTGGACAGGGGCTCGGCTGTTGGGCACTGACAATTCCGTGGTGTTGTCGGGGAAATCATCGTCCTTTC
CTTGGCTGCTCGCCTGTGTTGCCACCTGGATTCTGCGCGGGACGTCCTTCTGCTACGTCCCTTCGGCCCT
CAATCCAGCGGACCTTCCTTCCCGCGGCCTGCTGCCGGCTCTGCGGCCTCTTCCGCGTCTTCGCCTTCGC
CCTCAGACGAGTCGGATCTCCCTTTGGGCCGCCTCCCCGCGTCGACTTTAAGACCAATGACTTACAAGGC
AGCTGTAGATCTTAGCCACTTTTTAAAAGAAAAGGGGGGACTGGAAGGGCTAATTCACTCCCAACGAAGA
CAAGATCTGCTTTTTGCTTGTACTGGGTCTCTCTGGTTAGACCAGATCTGAGCCTGGGAGCTCTCTGGCT
AACTAGGGAACCCACTGCTTAAGCCTCAATAAAGCTTGCCTTGAGTGCTTCAAGTAGTGTGTGCCCGTCT
GTTGTGTGACTCTGGTAACTAGAGATCCCTCAGACCCTTTTAGTCAGTGTGGAAAATCTCTAGCAGTACG
TATAGTAGTTCATGTCATCTTATTATTCAGTATTTATAACTTGCAAAGAAATGAATATCAGAGAGTGAGA
GGAACTTGTTTATTGCAGCTTATAATGGTTACAAATAAAGCAATAGCATCACAAATTTCACAAATAAAGC
ATTTTTTTCACTGCATTCTAGTTGTGGTTTGTCCAAACTCATCAATGTATCTTATCATGTCTGGCTCTAG
CTATCCCGCCCCTAACTCCGCCCATCCCGCCCCTAACTCCGCCCAGTTCCGCCCATTCTCCGCCCCATGG
CTGACTAATTTTTTTTATTTATGCAGAGGCCGAGGCCGCCTCGGCCTCTGAGCTATTCCAGAAGTAGTGA
GGAGGCTTTTTTGGAGGCCTAGGGACGTACCCAATTCGCCCTATAGTGAGTCGTATTACGCGCGCTCACT
GGCCGTCGTTTTACAACGTCGTGACTGGGAAAACCCTGGCGTTACCCAACTTAATCGCCTTGCAGCACAT
CCCCCTTTCGCCAGCTGGCGTAATAGCGAAGAGGCCCGCACCGATCGCCCTTCCCAACAGTTGCGCAGCC
TGAATGGCGAATGGG
[124 nt withheld, positions 4986-5109]
C
[91 nt withheld, positions 5111-5201]
A
[49 nt withheld, positions 5203-5251]
CCTTTGACGTTGGAGTCCACGTTCTTT
[37 nt withheld, positions 5279-5315]
ACCCTATCTCGGTCTATTCTTTTGATTTATAAGGGATTTTGCCGATTTCGGCCTATTGGTTAAAAAATGA
GCTGATTTAACAAAAATTTAACGCGAATTTTAACAAAATATTAACGCTTACAATTTAGGTGGCACTTTTC
GGGGAAATGTGCGCGGAACCCCTATTTGTTTATTTTTCTAAATACATTCAAATATGTATCCGCTCATGAG
ACAATAACCCTGATAAATGCTTCAATAATATTGAAAAAGGAAGAGTATGAGTATTCAACATTTCCGTGTC
GCCCTTATTCCCTTTTTTGCGGCATTTTGCCTTCCTGTTTTTGCTCACCCAGAAACGCTGGTGAAAGTAA
AAGATGCTGAAGATCAGTTGGGTGCACGAGTGGGTTACATCGAACTGGATCTCAACAGCGGTAAGATCCT
TGAGAGTTTTCGCCCCGAAGAACGTTTTCCAATGATGAGCACTTTTAAAGTTCTGCTATGTGGCGCGGTA
TTATCCCGTATTGACGCCGGGCAAGAGCAACTCGGTCGCCGCATACACTATTCTCAGAATGACTTGGTTG
AGTACTCACCAGTCACAGAAAAGCATCTTACGGATGGCATGACAGTAAGAGAATTATGCAGTGCTGCCAT
AACCATGAGTGATAACACTGCGGCCAACTTACTTCTGACAACGATCGGAGGACCGAAGGAGCTAACCGCT
TTTTTGCACAACATGGGGGATCATGTAACTCGCCTTGATCGTTGGGAACCGGAGCTGAATGAAGCCATAC
CAAACGACGAGCGTGACACCACGATGCCTGTAGCAATGGCAACAACGTTGCGCAAACTATTAACTGGCGA
ACTACTTACTCTAGCTTCCCGGCAACAATTAATAGACTGGATGGAGGCGGATAAAGTTGCAGGACCACTT
CTGCGCTCGGCCCTTCCGGCTGGCTGGTTTATTGCTGATAAATCTGGAGCCGGTGAGCGTGGGTCTCGCG
GTATCATTGCAGCACTGGGGCCAGATGGTAAGCCCTCCCGTATCGTAGTTATCTACACGACGGGGAGTCA
GGCAACTATGGATGAACGAAATAGACAGATCGCTGAGATAGGTGCCTCACTGATTAAGCATTGGTAACTG
TCAGACCAAGTTTACTCATATATACTTTAGATTGATTTAAAACTTCATTTTTAATTTAAAAGGATCTAGG
TGAAGATCCTTTTTGATAATCTCATGACCAAAATCCCTTAACGTGAGTTTTCGTTCCACTGAGCGTCAGA
CCCCGTAGAAAAGATCAAAGGATCTTCTTGAGATCCTTTTTTTCTGCGCGTAATCTGCTGCTTGCAAACA
AAAAAACCACCGCTACCAGCGGTGGTTTGTTTGCCGGATCAAGAGCTACCAACTCTTTTTCCGAAGGTAA
CTGGCTTCAGCAGAGCGCAGATACCAAATACTGTTCTTCTAGTGTAGCCGTAGTTAGGCCACCACTTCAA
GAACTCTGTAGCACCGCCTACATACCTCGCTCTGCTAATCCTGTTACCAGTGGCTGCTGCCAGTGGCGAT
AAGTCGTGTCTTACCGGGTTGGACTCAAGACGATAGTTACCGGATAAGGCGCAGCGGTCGGGCTGAACGG
GGGGTTCGTGCACACAGCCCAGCTTGGAGCGAACGACCTACACCGAACTGAGATACCTACAGCGTGAGCT
ATGAGAAAGCGCCACGCTTCCCGAAGGGAGAAAGGCGGACAGGTATCCGGTAAGCGGCAGGGTCGGAACA
GGAGAGCGCACGAGGGAGCTTCCAGGGGGAAACGCCTGGTATCTTTATAGTCCTGTCGGGTTTCGCCACC
TCTGACTTGAGCGTCGATTTTTGTGATGCTCGTCAGGGGGGCGGAGCCTATGGAAAAACGCCAGCAACGC
GGCCTTTTTACGGTTCCTGGCCTTTTGCTGGCCTTTTGCTCACATGTTCTTTCCTGCGTTATCCCCTGAT
TCTGTGGATAACCGTATTACCGCCTTTGAGTGAGCTGATACCGCTCGCCGCAGCCGAACGACCGAGCGCA
GCGAGTCAGTGAGCGAGGAAGCGGAAGAGCGCCCAATACGCAAACCGCCTCTCCCCGCGCGTTGGCCGAT
TCATTAATGCAGCTGGCACGACAGGTTTCCCGACTGGAAAGCGGGCAGTGAGCGCAACGCAATTAATGTG
AGTTAGCTCACTCATTAGGCACCCCAGGCTTTACACTTTATGCTTCCGGCTCGTATGTTGTGTGGAATTG
TGAGCGGATAACAATTTCACACAGGAAACAGCTATGACCATGATTACGCCAAGCGCGCAATTAACCCTCA
CTAAAGGGAACAAAAGCTGGAGCTGCAAGCTTAATGTAGTCTTATGCAATACTCTTGTAGTCTTGCAACA
TGGTAACGATGAGTTAGCAACATGCCTTACAAGGAGAGAAAAAGCACCGTGCATGCCGATTGGTGGAAGT
AAGGTGGTACGATCGTGCCTTATTAGGAAGGCAACAGACGGGTCTGACATGGATTGGACGAACCACTGAA
TTGCCGCATTGCAGAGATATTGTATTTAAGTGCCTAGCTCGATACATAAACGGGTCTCTCTGGTTAGACC
AGATCTGAGCCTGGGAGCTCTCTGGCTAACTAGGGAACCCACTGCTTAAGCCTCAATAAAGCTTGCCTTG
AGTGCTTCAAGTAGTGTGTGCCCGTCTGTTGTGTGACTCTGGTAACTAGAGATCCCTCAGACCCTTTTAG
TCAGTGTGGAAAATCTCTAGCAGTGGCGCCCGAACAGGGACTTGAAAGCGAAAGGGAAACCAGAGGAGCT
CTCTCGACGCAGGACTCGGCTTGCTGAAGCGCGCACGGCAAGAGGCGAGGGGCGGCGACTGGTGAGTACG
CCAAAAATTTTGACTAGCGGAGGCTAGAAGGAGAGAGATGGGTGCGAGAGCGTCAGTATTAAGCGGGGGA
GAATTAGATCGCGATGGGAAAAAATTCGGTTAAGGCCAGGGGGAAAGAAAAAATATAAATTAAAACATAT
AGTATGGGCAAGCAGGGAGCTAGAACGATTCGCAGTTAATCCTGGCCTGTTAGAAACATCAGAAGGCTGT
AGACAAATACTGGGACAGCTACAACCATCCCTTCAGACAGGATCAGAAGAACTTAGATCATTATATAATA
CAGTAGCAACCCTCTATTGTGTGCATCAAAGGATAGAGATAAAAGACACCAAGGAAGCTTTAGACAAGAT
AGAGGAAGAGCAAAACAAAAGTAAGACCACCGCACAGCAAGCGGCCGCTGATCTTCAGACCTGGAGGAGG
AGATATGAGGGACAATTGGAGAAGTGAATTATATAAATATAAAGTAGTAAAAATTGAACCATTAGGAGTA
GCACCCACCAAGGCAAAGAGAAGAGTGGTGCAGAGAGAAAAAAGAGCAGTGGGAATAGGAGCTTTGTTCC
TTGGGTTCTTGGGAGCAGCAGGAAGCACTATGGGCGCAGCGTCAATGACGCTGACGGTACAGGCCAGACA
ATTATTGTCTGGTATAGTGCAGCAGCAGAACAATTTGCTGAGGGCTATTGAGGCGCAACAGCATCTGTTG
CAACTCACAGTCTGGGGCATCAAGCAGCTCCAGGCAAGAATCCTGGCTGTGGAAAGATACCTAAAGGATC
AACAGCTCCTGGGGATTTGGGGTTGCTCTGGAAAACTCATTTGCACCACTGCTGTGCCTTGGAATGCTAG
TTGGAGTAATAAATCTCTGGAACAGATTTGGAATCACACGACCTGGATGGAGTGGGACAGAGAAATTAAC
AATTACACAAGCTTAATACACTCCTTAATTGAAGAATCGCAAAACCAGCAAGAAAAGAATGAACAAGAAT
TATTGGAATTAGATAAATGGGCAAGTTTGTGGAATTGGTTTAACATAACAAATTGGCTGTGGTATATAAA
ATTATTCATAATGATAGTAGGAGGCTTGGTAGGTTTAAGAATAGTTTTTGCTGTACTTTCTATAGTGAAT
AGAGTTAGGCAGGGATATTCACCATTATCGTTTCAGACCCACCTCCCAACCCCGAGGGGACCCATGCATT
GCATCTCAATTAGTCAGCAACCAGGTGTGGAAAGTCCCCAGGCTCCCCAGCAGGCAGAAGTATGCAAAGC
ATGCGTCTCAATTAGTCAGCAACCATAGTCCCGCCCCTAACTCCGCCCATCCCGCCCCTAACTCCGCCCA
GTTCCGCCCATTCTCCGCCCCATGGCTGACTAATTTTTTTTATTTATGCAGAGGCCGAGGCCGCCTCGGC
CTCTGAGCTATTCCAGAAGTAGTGAGGAGGCTTTTTTGGAGGCCTAGGCTTTTGCAAAAAGCTTTCTAGA
GGTACCACCGGAGCTTACCATGACCGAGTACAAGCCCACGGTGCGCCTCGCCACCCGCGACGACGTCCCC
AGGGCCGTACGCACCCTCGCCGCCGCGTTCGCCGACTACCCCGCCACGCGCCACACCGTCGATCCGGACC
GCCACATCGAGCGGGTCACCGAGCTGCAAGAACTCTTCCTCACGCGCGTCGGGCTCGACATCGGCAAGGT
GTGGGTCGCGGACGACGGCGCCGCCGTGGCGGTCTGGACCACGCCGGAGAGCGTCGAAGCGGGGGCGGTG
TTCGCCGAGATCGGCCCGCGCATGGCCGAGTTGAGCGGTTCCCGGCTGGCCGCGCAGCAACAGATGGAAG
GCCTCCTGGCGCCGCACCGGCCCAAGGAGCCCGCGTGGTTCCTGGCCACCGTCGGCGTCTCGCCCGACCA
CCAGGGCAAGGGTCTGGGCAGCGCCGTCGTGCTCCCCGGAGTGGAGGCGGCCGAGCGCGCCGGGGTGCCC
GCCTTCCTGGAGACCTCCGCGCCCCGCAACCTCCCCTTCTACGAGCGGCTCGGCTTCACCGTCACCGCCG
ACGTCGAGGTGCCCGAAGGACCGCGCACCTGGTGCATGACCCGCAAGCCCGGTGCCAGTTAACGAATTCT
AGATCTTGAGACAAATGGCAGTATTCATCCACAATTTTAAAAGAAAAGGGGGGATTGGGGGGTACAGTGC
AGGGGAAAGAATAGTAGACATAATAGCAACAGACATACAAACTAAAGAATTACAAAAACAAATTACAAAA
ATTCAAAATTTTCGGGTTTATTACAGGGACAGCAGAGATCCACTTTGGCGCC
Features (pLannotate 1.2.2; 34 found; start..end, strand, type, name):
     25..91      +  CDS            small t antigen (fragment): SV40 (simian virus 40) small t antigen
     98..1276    +  promoter       EF-1α promoter: strong constitutive promoter for human elongation factor EF-1α
   1297..1314    +  protein_bind   attB1 (fragment): mutant version of attB; core recombination site for the Gateway® BP reaction BP Clonase™
   1320..3326    +  CDS            RBM14: RBM14_HUMAN - Also known as SIP. Experimental evidence at protein level: Swiss-Prot protein existence level 1. Isoform 1 may function as a nuclear receptor coactivator, enhancing transcription through other coactivators such as NCOA6 and CITED1. Isoform 2, functions as a transcriptional repressor, modulating transcriptional activities of coactivators including isoform 1, NCOA6 and CITED1 (PubMed:11443112). Regulates centriole biogenesis by suppressing the formation of aberrant centriolar protein complexes in the cytoplasm and thus preserving mitotic spindle integrity. Prevents the formation of
   3328..3352    -  protein_bind   attB2: mutant version of attB; recombination site for the Gateway® BP reaction BP Clonase™
   3360..3401    +  CDS            V5 tag: epitope tag from simian virus 5
   3417..3470    +  promoter       U6 promoter (fragment): RNA polymerase III promoter for human U6 snRNA
   3512..4100    +  misc_feature   WPRE: woodchuck hepatitis virus posttranscriptional regulatory element
   4151..4170    +  misc_feature   cPPT/CTS (fragment): central polypurine tract and central termination sequence of HIV-1
   4172..4405    +  LTR            3' LTR (ΔU3): self-inactivating 3' long terminal repeat (LTR) from HIV-1
   4483..4604    +  polyA_signal   SV40 poly(A) signal: SV40 polyadenylation signal
   4644..4779    +  rep_origin     SV40 ori: SV40 origin of replication
   4800..4818    -  promoter       T7 promoter: promoter for bacteriophage T7 RNA polymerase
   4826..4981    +  CDS            lacZα (fragment): LacZα fragment of β-galactosidase; lacZ fragment
   4986..5414    +  rep_origin     f1 ori (sequence partly withheld): f1 bacteriophage origin of replication; arrow indicates direction of (+) strand synthesis
   5467..5571    +  promoter       AmpR promoter: bla
   5572..6432    +  CDS            AmpR: β-lactamase; bla; confers resistance to ampicillin, carbenicillin, and related antibiotics
   6603..7191    +  rep_origin     ori: high-copy-number ColE1/pMB1/pBR322/pUC origin of replication
   7374..7466    +  CDS            lacI (fragment): lac repressor; lacI; The lac repressor binds to the lac operator to inhibit transcription in E. coli. This inhibition can be relieved by adding lactose or isopropyl-β-D-thiogalactopyranoside (IPTG).
   7479..7500    +  protein_bind   CAP binding site: CAP binding activates transcription in the presence of cAMP. E. coli catabolite activator protein
   7515..7545    +  promoter       lac promoter: promoter for the E. coli lac operon
   7553..7569    +  protein_bind   lac operator: The lac repressor binds to the lac operator to inhibit transcription in E. coli. This inhibition can be relieved by adding lactose or isopropyl-β-D-thiogalactopyranoside (IPTG). lac repressor encoded by lacI
   7614..7632    +  promoter       T3 promoter: promoter for bacteriophage T3 RNA polymerase
   7660..7886    +  promoter       RSV promoter: Rous sarcoma virus enhancer/promoter
   7887..8067    +  LTR            5' LTR (truncated): truncated 5' long terminal repeat (LTR) from HIV-1
   8114..8239    +  misc_feature   HIV-1 Ψ: packaging signal of human immunodeficiency virus type 1
   8223..8586    +  CDS            HIV-1 gag (fragment): gag protein from human immunodeficiency virus 1; gag
   8732..8965    +  misc_feature   RRE: The Rev response element (RRE) of HIV-1 allows for Rev-dependent mRNA export from the nucleus to the cytoplasm.
   9342..9368    +  CDS            Rev (fragment): human immunodeficiency virus 1 (HIV-1) Rev protein; rev; enhances nuclear export of unspliced and incompletely spliced viral mRNAs
   9375..9398    +  promoter       SV40 promoter (fragment): SV40 early promoter
   9399..9470    +  promoter       SV40 promoter (fragment): SV40 enhancer and early promoter
   9494..9629    +  rep_origin     SV40 ori: SV40 origin of replication
   9675..10271   +  CDS            PuroR (fragment): puromycin N-acetyltransferase; pac from Streptomyces; confers resistance to puromycin
  10320..10437   +  misc_feature   cPPT/CTS: central polypurine tract and central termination sequence of HIV-1
