[The description below was written by a language model from this plasmid's Addgene catalogue record and pLannotate feature annotations shown in this document.]
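Description:
RBM14_pLX307 is a third-generation-style, self-inactivating HIV-1 lentiviral expression plasmid carrying the human RBM14 open reading frame in the pLX307 Gateway destination backbone. In bacteria it is maintained through a high-copy ColE1/pUC-type origin and selected with ampicillin via the β-lactamase gene. An f1 origin and remnants of a lac/T7/T3 cloning region are also annotated in the backbone.

The viral genome is transcribed from an RSV promoter fused to a truncated 5' LTR. This is followed by the Ψ packaging signal with a partial gag sequence, the Rev response element for Rev-dependent nuclear export, and a central polypurine tract that aids nuclear import of the reverse-transcribed genome. Two expression units lie between the LTRs. An SV40 early promoter/origin region drives puromycin N-acetyltransferase, allowing selection of transduced mammalian cells. The strong constitutive EF-1α promoter (recorded as "E1Fa" in the catalogue entry) drives RBM14. The coding sequence is flanked by attB1 and attB2 sites left by Gateway recombination and is followed by a backbone-encoded C-terminal V5 epitope tag for detection. A WPRE downstream enhances transcript stability and expression. The ΔU3 3' LTR inactivates the viral promoter after integration, and an SV40 polyadenylation signal follows it. Several short annotated fragments (U6 promoter, small t antigen, Rev, lacI) appear to be partial matches rather than functional elements.

RBM14 encodes an RNA-binding protein described as a nuclear receptor coactivator that also regulates centriole biogenesis. The plasmid is intended for producing lentivirus to achieve stable, puromycin-selectable overexpression of V5-tagged RBM14 in mammalian cells. It was deposited in connection with a study of candidate genes in β-catenin-active cancers.
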