Addgene plasmid #98367: RBM14_pLX307
Purpose: Lentiviral expression of RBM14
Depositing lab: William Hahn & Sefi Rosenbluh. Depositing organization: Monash University. Publication: Genetic and Proteomic Interrogation of Lower Confidence Candidate Genes Reveals Signaling Networks in beta-Catenin-Active Cancers. Rosenbluh J, Mercer J, Shrestha Y, Oliver R, Tamayo P, Doench JG, Tirosh I, Piccioni F, Hartenian E, Horn H, Fagbami L, Root DE, Jaffe J, Lage K, Boehm JS, Hahn WC. Cell Syst. 2016 Sep 28;3(3):302-316.e4. doi: 10.1016/j.cels.2016.09.001. PubMed 27684187.
Backbone
  Vector backbone: pLX307
  Backbone manufacturer: David Root (Addgene plasmid # 41392)
  Vector type: Mammalian Expression, Lentiviral
  Selectable markers: Puromycin
Growth in bacteria
  Bacterial resistance: Ampicillin, 100 μg/mL
  Growth temperature: 37°C
  Growth strain: NEB Stable
  Copy number: High Copy
Gene/Insert
  Gene/Insert name: RBM14
  Species: H. sapiens (human)
  Entrez Gene: RBM14 (a.k.a. COAA, PSP2, SIP, SYTIP1, TMEM137)
  Promoter: E1Fa
  Tag / fusion protein: V5 (C terminal on backbone)
  Cloning method: Gateway Cloning
  Sequencing primers: 5′ TTCTTCCATTTCAGGTGTCGTGAG; 3′ GTGGATACGCTGCTTTAATGCCTT
Terms and licenses: Academic/Nonprofit Terms; Industry Terms: Not Available to Industry
How to cite: RBM14_pLX307 was a gift from William Hahn & Sefi Rosenbluh (Addgene plasmid # 98367 ; http://n2t.net/addgene:98367 ; RRID:Addgene_98367)
